Addgene plasmid #215691: pcDNAintron-LASV-GPC-HA-c3xFLAG
Purpose: Produces the Lassa virus glycoprotein with a c-terminal HA tag and 3xFLAG tag
Depositing lab: Melinda Brindley. Depositing organization: University of Georgia. Publication: Identification of Residues in Lassa Virus Glycoprotein Subunit 2 That Are Critical for Protein Function. Willard KA, Alston JT, Acciani M, Brindley MA. Pathogens. 2018 Dec 26;8(1):1. doi: 10.3390/pathogens8010001. PubMed 30587764.
Backbone
  Vector backbone: pcDNAintron
  Backbone size w/o insert (bp): 6205
  Vector type: Mammalian Expression
  Selectable markers: Neomycin (select with G418)
Growth in bacteria
  Bacterial resistance: Ampicillin, 100 μg/mL
  Growth temperature: 37°C
  Growth strain: DH5alpha
  Copy number: High Copy
Gene/Insert
  Gene/Insert name: LASV GP-HA-FLAG
  Species: Lassa virus - Josiah strain
  Insert size (bp): 1500
  Promoter: CMV
  Tag / fusion protein: HA-3xFLAG (C terminal on insert)
  Cloning method: Ligation Independent Cloning
  Sequencing primers: 5′ TAATACGACTCACTATAGGG; 3′ TAGAAGGCACAGTCGAGG
Terms and licenses: Academic/Nonprofit Terms; Industry Terms: Not Available to Industry
Depositor comments: codon optimized for mammalian expression; c-terminal FLAG tag dramatically reduces pseudo-particle (retroviral and VSV) titers. Recommend using untagged version to produce pseudo-particles.
How to cite: pcDNAintron-LASV-GPC-HA-c3xFLAG was a gift from Melinda Brindley (Addgene plasmid # 215691 ; http://n2t.net/addgene:215691 ; RRID:Addgene_215691)
