[The description below was written by a language model from this plasmid's Addgene catalogue record and pLannotate feature annotations shown in this document.]
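Description:
pcDNAintron-LASV-GPC-HA-c3xFLAG is a mammalian expression plasmid of about 7.8 kb, built on the pcDNAintron backbone, that produces the Lassa virus (Josiah strain) glycoprotein precursor with C-terminal epitope tags. In bacteria it is maintained through a high-copy ColE1/pUC-type origin and selected with ampicillin via the β-lactamase gene. An f1 origin is also present. For selection in mammalian cells, an SV40 early promoter drives a neomycin phosphotransferase gene terminated by an SV40 polyadenylation signal, which allows G418 selection of stable transfectants.

The expression cassette uses the human CMV immediate-early enhancer and promoter, followed by a rabbit β-globin intron placed upstream of the coding region. Introns in this position are generally included to improve mRNA processing and expression, and this one accounts for the backbone's name. A T7 promoter lies between the intron and the insert and matches the recorded forward sequencing primer site. The GPC open reading frame, stated to be codon optimized for mammalian expression, encodes the full precursor, including the stable signal peptide that stays part of the mature complex with the GP1 and GP2 subunits. It is annotated as continuing into an HA tag (detected as a fragment of a 3xHA feature) and then a 3xFLAG tag, and the cassette ends with the bovine growth hormone polyadenylation signal.

The tags permit detection or immunoprecipitation of the glycoprotein, specifically its GP2 end, in transfected cells, in line with the associated study of functionally critical GP2 residues. The depositor cautions that the C-terminal FLAG tag sharply reduces titers of retroviral and VSV pseudoparticles and recommends an untagged version for pseudotyping.
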