Features (pLannotate 1.2.2; 24 found; start..end, strand, type, name):
    372..575     +  promoter       CMV promoter: human cytomegalovirus (CMV) immediate early promoter
    696..1268    +  intron         β-globin intron: intron from rabbit β-globin gene
   1323..1341    +  promoter       T7 promoter: promoter for bacteriophage T7 RNA polymerase
   1392..1432    +  intron         β-globin intron (fragment): intron from rabbit β-globin gene
   1430..1486    +  CDS            HBB (fragment): HBB_LEPEU - Experimental evidence at protein level: Swiss-Prot protein existence level 1. Involved in oxygen transport from the lung to the various peripheral tissues. From Lepus europaeus (European hare).
   1515..2987    +  CDS            GPC: GLYC_LASSJ - Also known as GP-C. Experimental evidence at protein level: Swiss-Prot protein existence level 1. Stable signal peptide (SSP): cleaved and functions as a signal peptide. In addition, it is also retained as the third component of the GP complex. The SSP is required for efficient glycoprotein expression, post-translational maturation cleavage of GP1 and GP2, glycoprotein transport to the cell surface plasma membrane, formation of infectious virus particles, and acid pH-dependent glycoprotein- mediated cell fusion. From Lassa virus (strain Mouse/Sierra Leone/Josiah/1976) (LASV).
   2997..3022    +  CDS            3xHA (fragment): three tandem HA epitope tags
   3033..3098    +  CDS            3xFLAG: three tandem FLAG® epitope tags, followed by an enterokinase cleavage site
   3145..3369    +  polyA_signal   bGH poly(A) signal: bovine growth hormone polyadenylation signal
   3373..3394    +  promoter       SV40 promoter (fragment): SV40 enhancer and early promoter
   3415..3843    +  rep_origin     f1 ori (sequence partly withheld): f1 bacteriophage origin of replication; arrow indicates direction of (+) strand synthesis
   3857..4186    +  promoter       SV40 promoter: SV40 enhancer and early promoter
   4253..5044    +  CDS            neo: KKA2_KLEPN - Also known as kan, nptII. Experimental evidence at protein level: Swiss-Prot protein existence level 1. Resistance to kanamycin, neomycin, paromomycin, ribostamycin, butirosin and gentamicin B. From Klebsiella pneumoniae.
   5068..5226    +  CDS            ble (fragment): BLE_KLEPN - Experimental evidence at protein level: Swiss-Prot protein existence level 1. Binding protein with a strong affinity to the bleomycin family of antibiotics. Binds to CL990; an antimitotic-antibiotic compound. From Klebsiella pneumoniae.
   5221..5342    +  polyA_signal   SV40 poly(A) signal: SV40 polyadenylation signal
   5415..5431    -  protein_bind   lac operator: The lac repressor binds to the lac operator to inhibit transcription in E. coli. This inhibition can be relieved by adding lactose or isopropyl-β-D-thiogalactopyranoside (IPTG). lac repressor encoded by lacI
   5439..5469    -  promoter       lac promoter: promoter for the E. coli lac operon
   5484..5505    -  protein_bind   CAP binding site: CAP binding activates transcription in the presence of cAMP. E. coli catabolite activator protein
   5518..5610    -  CDS            lacI (fragment): lac repressor; lacI; The lac repressor binds to the lac operator to inhibit transcription in E. coli. This inhibition can be relieved by adding lactose or isopropyl-β-D-thiogalactopyranoside (IPTG).
   5793..6381    -  rep_origin     ori: high-copy-number ColE1/pMB1/pBR322/pUC origin of replication
   6552..7412    -  CDS            AmpR: β-lactamase; bla; confers resistance to ampicillin, carbenicillin, and related antibiotics
   7413..7517    -  promoter       AmpR promoter: bla
   7576..7628    -  misc_feature   bom (fragment): basis of mobility region from pBR322
   7783..371     +  enhancer       CMV enhancer (across the origin): human cytomegalovirus immediate early enhancer
>Addgene plasmid #215691 | pcDNAintron-LASV-GPC-HA-c3xFLAG | addgene full sequence | sequence record 426582 | Addgene NGS Result
TATTGACTAGTTATTAATAGTAATCAATTACGGGGTCATTAGTTCATAGCCCATATATGGAGTTCCGCGT
TACATAACTTACGGTAAATGGCCCGCCTGGCTGACCGCCCAACGACCCCCGCCCATTGACGTCAATAATG
ACGTATGTTCCCATAGTAACGCCAATAGGGACTTTCCATTGACGTCAATGGGTGGAGTATTTACGGTAAA
CTGCCCACTTGGCAGTACATCAAGTGTATCATATGCCAAGTACGCCCCCTATTGACGTCAATGACGGTAA
ATGGCCCGCCTGGCATTATGCCCAGTACATGACCTTATGGGACTTTCCTACTTGGCAGTACATCTACGTA
TTAGTCATCGCTATTACCATGGTGATGCGGTTTTGGCAGTACATCAATGGGCGTGGATAGCGGTTTGACT
CACGGGGATTTCCAAGTCTCCACCCCATTGACGTCAATGGGAGTTTGTTTTGGCACCAAAATCAACGGGA
CTTTCCAAAATGTCGTAACAACTCCGCCCCATTGACGCAAATGGGCGGTAGGCGTGTACGGTGGGAGGTC
TATATAAGCAGAGCTCGTTTAGTGAACCGTCAGATCGCCTGGAGACGCCATCCACGCTGTTTTGACCTCC
ATAGAAGACACCGGGACCGATCCAGCCTCCGGGGGATCGATCCCCCCGATCCTGAGAACTTCAGGGTGAG
TTTGGGGACCCTTGATTGTTCTTTCTTTTTCGCTATTGTAAAATTCATGTTATATGGAGGGGGCAAAGTT
TTCAGGGTGTTGTTTAGAATGGGAAGATGTCCCTTGTATCACCATGGACCCTCATGATAATTTTGTTTCT
TTCACTTTCTACTCTGTTGACAACCATTGTCTCCTCTTATTTTCTTTTCATTTTCTGTAACTTTTTCGTT
AAACTTTAGCTTGCATTTGTAACGAATTTTTAAATTCACTTTTGTTTATTTGTCAGATTGTAAGTACTTT
CTCTAATCACTTTTTTTTCAAGGCAATCAGGGTATATTATATTGTACTTCAGCACAGTTTTAGAGAACAA
TTGTTATAATTAAATGATAAGGTAGAATATTTCTGCATATAAATTCTGGCTGGCGTGGAAATATTCTTAT
TGGTAGAAACAACTACATCCTGGTCATCATCCTGCCTTTCTCTTTATGGTTACAATGATATACACTGTTT
GAGATGAGGATAAAATACTCTGAGTCCAAACCGGGCCCCTCTGCTAACCATGTTCATGCCTTCTTCTTTT
TCCTACAGCTCCTGGGCAACGTGCTGGTTATTGTGCTGTCTCATCATTTTGGCAAAGAATTGTAATACGA
CTCACTATAGGGCGAATTCGGATCCACTAGTCCAGTGTGGTGGAATTCTGCAGATCTAGAGCCTCTGCTA
ACCATGTTCATGCCTTCTTCTTTTTCCTACAGCTCCTGGGCAACGTGCTGGTTATTGTGCTGTCTCATCA
TTTTGGCAAAGAATTCGAGCTCATCGATGCATGGTACCGCCACCATGGGTCAGATTGTGACATTCTTCCA
GGAAGTGCCTCATGTGATTGAAGAGGTGATGAACATTGTGCTCATTGCCCTGTCCGTGCTCGCCGTGCTG
AAAGGTCTGTACAATTTTGCCACCTGTGGCCTGGTGGGTCTGGTGACATTCCTCCTGCTGTGTGGTAGGT
CCTGCACAACCAGCCTCTACAAAGGTGTGTACGAGCTCCAGACACTGGAACTGAACATGGAGACACTCAA
TATGACCATGCCTCTCTCCTGCACAAAGAACAACAGCCATCATTACATCATGGTGGGCAATGAGACAGGC
CTGGAACTGACCCTGACCAACACAAGCATTATTAATCACAAATTTTGCAATCTGTCCGATGCCCACAAAA
AGAACCTCTACGACCACGCCCTCATGAGCATTATCTCCACCTTCCACCTGTCCATCCCCAACTTCAATCA
GTACGAGGCCATGAGCTGCGATTTTAATGGCGGTAAGATTAGCGTGCAGTACAACCTGAGCCACAGCTAC
GCCGGCGATGCCGCCAACCATTGTGGTACAGTGGCCAATGGTGTGCTGCAGACCTTTATGAGGATGGCCT
GGGGTGGTAGCTACATTGCCCTCGACTCCGGCAGGGGCAACTGGGACTGTATTATGACCAGCTACCAGTA
CCTGATTATCCAGAATACAACCTGGGAAGATCACTGCCAGTTCTCCAGACCATCCCCCATCGGTTACCTC
GGTCTCCTCTCCCAGAGGACCAGAGATATTTACATTAGCAGAAGACTGCTCGGCACATTCACATGGACAC
TGTCCGATTCCGAAGGTAAAGACACACCAGGTGGCTACTGTCTGACCAGGTGGATGCTCATTGAGGCCGA
ACTCAAATGCTTCGGTAACACAGCCGTGGCCAAATGTAATGAGAAGCATGATGAGGAATTTTGTGACATG
CTGAGGCTGTTTGACTTCAACAAACAGGCCATTCAGAGGCTGAAAGCCGAAGCCCAGATGAGCATTCAGC
TGATCAACAAAGCCGTGAACGCCCTGATTAATGACCAGCTCATCATGAAGAACCATCTGAGGGACATCAT
GGGCATTCCATACTGTAATTACAGCAAGTACTGGTATCTCAACCACACAACCACAGGTAGAACATCCCTG
CCCAAATGTTGGCTCGTGTCCAATGGTTCCTACCTGAACGAGACCCACTTTTCCGATGATATTGAACAGC
AGGCCGACAATATGATCACCGAGATGCTGCAGAAGGAGTACATGGAGAGGCAGGGTAAGACACCACTGGG
TCTGGTGGACCTCTTTGTGTTCAGCACAAGCTTCTACCTCATTAGCATCTTCCTCCACCTGGTGAAAATT
CCAACACATAGGCATATTGTGGGCAAGTCCTGTCCCAAACCTCACAGACTGAATCATATGGGCATTTGTT
CCTGTGGTCTCTACAAACAGCCTGGTGTGCCTGTGAAATGGAAGAGAGGCGGAAGCTACCCGTACGATGT
TCCAGATTACGCCGGAGGGTCCGACTACAAAGACCATGACGGTGATTATAAAGATCATGATATCGACTAC
AAGGATGACGATGACAAGTGACTCGAGTCTAGAGGGCCCGTTTAAACCCGCTGATCAGCCTCGACTGTGC
CTTCTAGTTGCCAGCCATCTGTTGTTTGCCCCTCCCCCGTGCCTTCCTTGACCCTGGAAGGTGCCACTCC
CACTGTCCTTTCCTAATAAAATGAGGAAATTGCATCGCATTGTCTGAGTAGGTGTCATTCTATTCTGGGG
GGTGGGGTGGGGCAGGACAGCAAGGGGGAGGATTGGGAAGACAATAGCAGGCATGCTGGGGATGCGGTGG
GCTCTATGGCTTCTGAGGCGGAAAGAACCAGCTGGGGCTCTAGGGGGTATCCCC
[124 nt withheld, positions 3415-3538]
C
[91 nt withheld, positions 3540-3630]
A
[49 nt withheld, positions 3632-3680]
CCTTTGACGTTGGAGTCCACGTTCTTT
[37 nt withheld, positions 3708-3744]
ACCCTATCTCGGTCTATTCTTTTGATTTATAAGGGATTTTGCCGATTTCGGCCTATTGGTTAAAAAATGA
GCTGATTTAACAAAAATTTAACGCGAATTAATTCTGTGGAATGTGTGTCAGTTAGGGTGTGGAAAGTCCC
CAGGCTCCCCAGCAGGCAGAAGTATGCAAAGCATGCATCTCAATTAGTCAGCAACCAGGTGTGGAAAGTC
CCCAGGCTCCCCAGCAGGCAGAAGTATGCAAAGCATGCATCTCAATTAGTCAGCAACCATAGTCCCGCCC
CTAACTCCGCCCATCCCGCCCCTAACTCCGCCCAGTTCCGCCCATTCTCCGCCCCATGGCTGACTAATTT
TTTTTATTTATGCAGAGGCCGAGGCCGCCTCTGCCTCTGAGCTATTCCAGAAGTAGTGAGGAGGCTTTTT
TGGAGGCCTAGGCTTTTGCAAAAAGCTCCCGGGAGCTTGTATATCCATTTTCGGATCTGATCAAGAGACA
GGATGAGGATCGTTTCGCATGATTGAACAAGATGGATTGCACGCAGGTTCTCCGGCCGCTTGGGTGGAGA
GGCTATTCGGCTATGACTGGGCACAACAGACAATCGGCTGCTCTGATGCCGCCGTGTTCCGGCTGTCAGC
GCAGGGGCGCCCGGTTCTTTTTGTCAAGACCGACCTGTCCGGTGCCCTGAATGAACTGCAGGACGAGGCA
GCGCGGCTATCGTGGCTGGCCACGACGGGCGTTCCTTGCGCAGCTGTGCTCGACGTTGTCACTGAAGCGG
GAAGGGACTGGCTGCTATTGGGCGAAGTGCCGGGGCAGGATCTCCTGTCATCTCACCTTGCTCCTGCCGA
GAAAGTATCCATCATGGCTGATGCAATGCGGCGGCTGCATACGCTTGATCCGGCTACCTGCCCATTCGAC
CACCAAGCGAAACATCGCATCGAGCGAGCACGTACTCGGATGGAAGCCGGTCTTGTCGATCAGGATGATC
TGGACGAAGAGCATCAGGGGCTCGCGCCAGCCGAACTGTTCGCCAGGCTCAAGGCGCGCATGCCCGACGG
CGAGGATCTCGTCGTGACCCATGGCGATGCCTGCTTGCCGAATATCATGGTGGAAAATGGCCGCTTTTCT
GGATTCATCGACTGTGGCCGGCTGGGTGTGGCGGACCGCTATCAGGACATAGCGTTGGCTACCCGTGATA
TTGCTGAAGAGCTTGGCGGCGAATGGGCTGACCGCTTCCTCGTGCTTTACGGTATCGCCGCTCCCGATTC
GCAGCGCATCGCCTTCTATCGCCTTCTTGACGAGTTCTTCTGAGCGGGACTCTGGGGTTCGAAATGACCG
ACCAAGCGACGCCCAACCTGCCATCACGAGATTTCGATTCCACCGCCGCCTTCTATGAAAGGTTGGGCTT
CGGAATCGTTTTCCGGGACGCCGGCTGGATGATCCTCCAGCGCGGGGATCTCATGCTGGAGTTCTTCGCC
CACCCCAACTTGTTTATTGCAGCTTATAATGGTTACAAATAAAGCAATAGCATCACAAATTTCACAAATA
AAGCATTTTTTTCACTGCATTCTAGTTGTGGTTTGTCCAAACTCATCAATGTATCTTATCATGTCTGTAT
ACCGTCGACCTCTAGCTAGAGCTTGGCGTAATCATGGTCATAGCTGTTTCCTGTGTGAAATTGTTATCCG
CTCACAATTCCACACAACATACGAGCCGGAAGCATAAAGTGTAAAGCCTGGGGTGCCTAATGAGTGAGCT
AACTCACATTAATTGCGTTGCGCTCACTGCCCGCTTTCCAGTCGGGAAACCTGTCGTGCCAGCTGCATTA
ATGAATCGGCCAACGCGCGGGGAGAGGCGGTTTGCGTATTGGGCGCTCTTCCGCTTCCTCGCTCACTGAC
TCGCTGCGCTCGGTCGTTCGGCTGCGGCGAGCGGTATCAGCTCACTCAAAGGCGGTAATACGGTTATCCA
CAGAATCAGGGGATAACGCAGGAAAGAACATGTGAGCAAAAGGCCAGCAAAAGGCCAGGAACCGTAAAAA
GGCCGCGTTGCTGGCGTTTTTCCATAGGCTCCGCCCCCCTGACGAGCATCACAAAAATCGACGCTCAAGT
CAGAGGTGGCGAAACCCGACAGGACTATAAAGATACCAGGCGTTTCCCCCTGGAAGCTCCCTCGTGCGCT
CTCCTGTTCCGACCCTGCCGCTTACCGGATACCTGTCCGCCTTTCTCCCTTCGGGAAGCGTGGCGCTTTC
TCATAGCTCACGCTGTAGGTATCTCAGTTCGGTGTAGGTCGTTCGCTCCAAGCTGGGCTGTGTGCACGAA
CCCCCCGTTCAGCCCGACCGCTGCGCCTTATCCGGTAACTATCGTCTTGAGTCCAACCCGGTAAGACACG
ACTTATCGCCACTGGCAGCAGCCACTGGTAACAGGATTAGCAGAGCGAGGTATGTAGGCGGTGCTACAGA
GTTCTTGAAGTGGTGGCCTAACTACGGCTACACTAGAAGAACAGTATTTGGTATCTGCGCTCTGCTGAAG
CCAGTTACCTTCGGAAAAAGAGTTGGTAGCTCTTGATCCGGCAAACAAACCACCGCTGGTAGCGGTGGTT
TTTTTGTTTGCAAGCAGCAGATTACGCGCAGAAAAAAAGGATCTCAAGAAGATCCTTTGATCTTTTCTAC
GGGGTCTGACGCTCAGTGGAACGAAAACTCACGTTAAGGGATTTTGGTCATGAGATTATCAAAAAGGATC
TTCACCTAGATCCTTTTAAATTAAAAATGAAGTTTTAAATCAATCTAAAGTATATATGAGTAAACTTGGT
CTGACAGTTACCAATGCTTAATCAGTGAGGCACCTATCTCAGCGATCTGTCTATTTCGTTCATCCATAGT
TGCCTGACTCCCCGTCGTGTAGATAACTACGATACGGGAGGGCTTACCATCTGGCCCCAGTGCTGCAATG
ATACCGCGAGACCCACGCTCACCGGCTCCAGATTTATCAGCAATAAACCAGCCAGCCGGAAGGGCCGAGC
GCAGAAGTGGTCCTGCAACTTTATCCGCCTCCATCCAGTCTATTAATTGTTGCCGGGAAGCTAGAGTAAG
TAGTTCGCCAGTTAATAGTTTGCGCAACGTTGTTGCCATTGCTACAGGCATCGTGGTGTCACGCTCGTCG
TTTGGTATGGCTTCATTCAGCTCCGGTTCCCAACGATCAAGGCGAGTTACATGATCCCCCATGTTGTGCA
AAAAAGCGGTTAGCTCCTTCGGTCCTCCGATCGTTGTCAGAAGTAAGTTGGCCGCAGTGTTATCACTCAT
GGTTATGGCAGCACTGCATAATTCTCTTACTGTCATGCCATCCGTAAGATGCTTTTCTGTGACTGGTGAG
TACTCAACCAAGTCATTCTGAGAATAGTGTATGCGGCGACCGAGTTGCTCTTGCCCGGCGTCAATACGGG
ATAATACCGCGCCACATAGCAGAACTTTAAAAGTGCTCATCATTGGAAAACGTTCTTCGGGGCGAAAACT
CTCAAGGATCTTACCGCTGTTGAGATCCAGTTCGATGTAACCCACTCGTGCACCCAACTGATCTTCAGCA
TCTTTTACTTTCACCAGCGTTTCTGGGTGAGCAAAAACAGGAAGGCAAAATGCCGCAAAAAAGGGAATAA
GGGCGACACGGAAATGTTGAATACTCATACTCTTCCTTTTTCAATATTATTGAAGCATTTATCAGGGTTA
TTGTCTCATGAGCGGATACATATTTGAATGTATTTAGAAAAATAAACAAATAGGGGTTCCGCGCACATTT
CCCCGAAAAGTGCCACCTGACGTCGACGGATCGGGAGATCTCCCGATCCCCTATGGTGCACTCTCAGTAC
AATCTGCTCTGATGCCGCATAGTTAAGCCAGTATCTGCTCCCTGCTTGTGTGTTGGAGGTCGCTGAGTAG
TGCGCGAGCAAAATTTAAGCTACAACAAGGCAAGGCTTGACCGACAATTGCATGAAGAATCTGCTTAGGG
TTAGGCGTTTTGCGCTGCTTCGCGATGTACGGGCCAGATATACGCGTTGACATTGAT
